>Addgene plasmid #109097 | NK633 | addgene full sequence | sequence record 210521 | Addgene NGS Result
AGACGAAAGGGCCTCGTGATACGCCTATTTTTATAGGTTAATGTCATGATAATAATGGTTTCTTAGACGT
CAGGTGGCACTTTTCGGGGAAATGTGCGCGGAACCCCTATTTGTTTATTTTTCTAAATACATTCAAATAT
GTATCCGCTCATGAGACAATAACCCTGATAAATGCTTCAATAATATTGAAAAAGGAAGAGTATGAGTATT
CAACATTTCCGTGTCGCCCTTATTCCCTTTTTTGCGGCATTTTGCCTTCCTGTTTTTGCTCACCCAGAAA
CGCTGGTGAAAGTAAAAGATGCTGAAGATCAGTTGGGTGCACGAGTGGGTTACATCGAACTGGATCTCAA
CAGCGGTAAGATCCTTGAGAGTTTTCGCCCCGAAGAACGTTTTCCAATGATGAGCACTTTTAAAGTTCTG
CTATGTGGCGCGGTATTATCCCGTATTGACGCCGGGCAAGAGCAACTCGGTCGCCGCATACACTATTCTC
AGAATGACTTGGTTGAGTACTCACCAGTCACAGAAAAGCATCTTACGGATGGCATGACAGTAAGAGAATT
ATGCAGTGCTGCCATAACCATGAGTGATAACACTGCGGCCAACTTACTTCTGACAACGATCGGAGGACCG
AAGGAGCTAACCGCTTTTTTGCACAACATGGGGGATCATGTAACTCGCCTTGATCGTTGGGAACCGGAGC
TGAATGAAGCCATACCAAACGACGAGCGTGACACCACGATGCCTGTAGCAATGGCAACAACGTTGCGCAA
ACTATTAACTGGCGAACTACTTACTCTAGCTTCCCGGCAACAATTAATAGACTGGATGGAGGCGGATAAA
GTTGCAGGACCACTTCTGCGCTCGGCCCTTCCGGCTGGCTGGTTTATTGCTGATAAATCTGGAGCCGGTG
AGCGTGGGTCTCGCGGTATCATTGCAGCACTGGGGCCAGATGGTAAGCCCTCCCGTATCGTAGTTATCTA
CACGACGGGGAGTCAGGCAACTATGGATGAACGAAATAGACAGATCGCTGAGATAGGTGCCTCACTGATT
AAGCATTGGTAACTGTCAGACCAAGTTTACTCATATATACTTTAGATTGATTTAAAACTTCATTTTTAAT
TTAAAAGGATCTAGGTGAAGATCCTTTTTGATAATCTCATGACCAAAATCCCTTAACGTGAGTTTTCGTT
CCACTGAGCGTCAGACCCCGTAGAAAAGATCAAAGGATCTTCTTGAGATCCTTTTTTTCTGCGCGTAATC
TGCTGCTTGCAAACAAAAAAACCACCGCTACCAGCGGTGGTTTGTTTGCCGGATCAAGAGCTACCAACTC
TTTTTCCGAAGGTAACTGGCTTCAGCAGAGCGCAGATACCAAATACTGTTCTTCTAGTGTAGCCGTAGTT
AGGCCACCACTTCAAGAACTCTGTAGCACCGCCTACATACCTCGCTCTGCTAATCCTGTTACCAGTGGCT
GCTGCCAGTGGCGATAAGTCGTGTCTTACCGGGTTGGACTCAAGACGATAGTTACCGGATAAGGCGCAGC
GGTCGGGCTGAACGGGGGGTTCGTGCACACAGCCCAGCTTGGAGCGAACGACCTACACCGAACTGAGATA
CCTACAGCGTGAGCTATGAGAAAGCGCCACGCTTCCCGAAGGGAGAAAGGCGGACAGGTATCCGGTAAGC
GGCAGGGTCGGAACAGGAGAGCGCACGAGGGAGCTTCCAGGGGGAAACGCCTGGTATCTTTATAGTCCTG
TCGGGTTTCGCCACCTCTGACTTGAGCGTCGATTTTTGTGATGCTCGTCAGGGGGGCGGAGCCTATGGAA
AAACGCCAGCAACGCGGCCTTTTTACGGTTCCTGGCCTTTTGCTGGCCTTTTGCTCACATGTTCTTTCCT
GCGTTATCCCCTGATTCTGTGGATAACCGTATTACCGCCTTTGAGTGAGCTGATACCGCTCGCCGCAGCC
GAACGACCGAGCGCAGCGAGTCAGTGAGCGAGGAAGCGGAAGAGCGCCCAATACGCAAACCGCCTCTCCC
CGCGCGTTGGCCGATTCATTAATGCAGCTGGCACGACAGGTTTCCCGACTGGAAAGCGGGCAGTGAGCGC
AACGCAATTAATGTGAGTTAGCTCACTCATTAGGCACCCCAGGCTTTACACTTTATGCTTCCGGCTCGTA
TGTTGTGTGGAATTGTGAGCGGATAACAATTTCACACAGGAAACAGCTATGACCATGATTACGCCAAGCT
TGTAACGACTGCAGTCTTGTTGTCGTTTGTCGTCGTCGTTCTCTGTCTCCCACCCAACTTTTGCCAATTG
CAACAGTGACTTCTGTACAATTTGCAACAGATACCAACGTGTCGAGTCAGCACAAATGGCGAGGAAGGTT
CGCGTGCATTGCTTGCGCGCCTCTTTGTCATGGGCGCACGCTGATTTGTGTGTGATTTGCACCAAATTTC
CTGCCGACACAACTTGGGCCCGTACCACACGACCCGTTTCTGGACCCGTTTCTGGCCCAGAAACGCGAAT
GTTGCGAAAGATGCGACCACGTGCTCGCTGTCGACAACACAAACTCCCGCACAATCCCCATGAAAAAAAA
AGTGCTTGCTGGGCTTGTGTCTGGCCTGTGTGCGTGGCGTGGCCGCGTGTGGCTTCGTTCTTGCTTCTGC
TCACTCAGCCTGTTACACGCAGAGTGGCTGCGAGAAACAAGGAGAGGGGTTTGCGGCATTGGCGCATGTG
CATCTGCCTTTTTCATTGAGTCAGTCTGCAGCTCAAGAGGTTGGTTTCGTCGACGGATATGAGTGAGCTT
CTATGGATGATGAGAGGTGGTGGTGGTTGTATGGTTGGTGGTTGGTGGTTGGTGCAAGGCGAGCCACGCG
AAGAGCGACAAGGATGAGGGAGAGGAGAGGAGACTAGGAAAGAGGTGAAGGGAAGGGAAGGGCGAGCAAT
GACGACGAGATAAAAGACAGCCACCACCGCACCCGCACAAAAGCATTGCTCGCACGCATGGTCGTGTGTT
ATGTTTCACACCACCAACATAACCAATACAAGCCATCACCAATACAAGCCAGCGCTCAAGCACACACGCA
CGCACGCACACACAATACACACGCACGTGAAACGTTCACATTGTCCGCTCACAAATGCCTTTCCCTTCTC
GTCGCTTTCCTTGCCTTTTTTTCTTCCCCTCCTGACTTCCTTCCTGCCTTCCTTCCTTCCTCCCCTTCTC
CGTCCACCAACACCATTTATTTCTCTGCTCTTTTTCCTCGTGCCACGTGAGCAGTCTTTTCGCGTCGTCT
TCTTCTTTGACCCCGTTTACCGTCAACACCATCAACAACCAGCAACATGGTCTCCAAGGGCGAGGAGACC
ACGATGGGCGTCATCAAGCCCGACATGAAGATCAAGCTCAAGATGGAGGGCAACGTCAACGGCCACGCCT
TCGTCATCGAGGGCGAGGGCGAGGGCAAGCCCTACGACGGCACCAACACCATCAACCTCGAGGTCAAGGA
GGGCGCCCCCCTCCCCTTCTCCTACGACATCCTCACCACCGCCTTCGCCTACGGCAACCGCGCCTTCACC
AAGTACCCCGACGACATCCCCAACTACTTCAAGCAGTCCTTCCCCGAGGGCTACTCCTGGGAGCGCACCA
TGACCTTCGAGGACAAGGGCATCGTCAAGGTCAAGTCCGACATCTCTATGGAGGAGGACTCCTTCATCTA
CGAGATCCACCTCAAGGGCGAGAACTTCCCCCCCAACGGCCCCGTCATGCAGAAGAAGACCACCGGCTGG
GACGCCTCCACCGAGCGCATGTACGTCCGCGACGGCGTCCTCAAGGGCGACGTGAAGCACAAGCTCCTCC
TCGAGGGCGGCGGCCACCACCGCGTCGACTTCAAGACCATCTACCGCGCCAAGAAGGCCGTCAAGCTCCC
CGACTACCACTTCGTCGACCACCGCATCGAGATCCTCAACCACAACAAGGACTACAACAAGGTCACCGTC
TACGAGTCCGCCGTCGCCCGCAACTCCACCGACGGCATGGACGAGCTGTACAAGGCTTAAGCGCCTCGTT
GGTCATTGCCACCTTGTTGCCTCTTTTGCTGTTGTCCTCGTGTCGACGCGTGCCACGTGCGCTTGTTGTG
AGTTGATTCTGCTTCTTGTGCACGTCATGCCGAGCCCTTGGGCCCCGCAATAAACCCACTATGCCAGTGT
AACTATCCTTCCCCCCAATGTATAACTGTGACGATCAATGAGCGGTGCCCGTCTAGAGGATCCCCGGGTA
CCGAGCTCGAATTCACTGGCCGTCGTTTTACAACGTCGTGACTGGGAAAACCCTGGCGTTACCCAACTTA
ATCGCCTTGCAGCACATCCCCCTTTCGCCAGCTGGCGTAATAGCGAAGAGGCCCGCACCGATCGCCCTTC
CCAACAGTTGCGCAGCCTGAATGGCGAATGGCGCCTGATGCGGTATTTTCTCCTTACGCATCTGTGCGGT
ATTTCACACCGCATATGGTGCACTCTCAGTACAATCTGCTCTGATGCCGCATAGTTAAGCCAGCCCCGAC
ACCCGCCAACACCCGCTGACGCGCCCTGACGGGCTTGTCTGCTCCCGGCATCCGCTTACAGACAAGCTGT
GACCGTCTCCGGGAGCTGCATGTGTCAGAGGTTTTCACCGTCATCACCGAAACGCGCG
Features (pLannotate 1.2.2; 12 found; start..end, strand, type, name):
     97..201     +  promoter       AmpR promoter: bla
    202..1062    +  CDS            AmpR: β-lactamase; bla; confers resistance to ampicillin, carbenicillin, and related antibiotics
   1233..1821    +  rep_origin     ori: high-copy-number ColE1/pMB1/pBR322/pUC origin of replication
   2004..2096    +  CDS            lacI (fragment): lac repressor; lacI; The lac repressor binds to the lac operator to inhibit transcription in E. coli. This inhibition can be relieved by adding lactose or isopropyl-β-D-thiogalactopyranoside (IPTG).
   2109..2130    +  protein_bind   CAP binding site: CAP binding activates transcription in the presence of cAMP. E. coli catabolite activator protein
   2145..2175    +  promoter       lac promoter: promoter for the E. coli lac operon
   2183..2199    +  protein_bind   lac operator: The lac repressor binds to the lac operator to inhibit transcription in E. coli. This inhibition can be relieved by adding lactose or isopropyl-β-D-thiogalactopyranoside (IPTG). lac repressor encoded by lacI
   3337..4044    +  CDS            mTFP1: mTFP1 is a basic (constitutively fluorescent) cyan fluorescent protein published in 2006, derived from Clavularia sp.. It has low acid sensitivity.
   4252..4284    -  misc_feature   MCS (fragment): pUC18/19 multiple cloning site
   4281..4438    +  CDS            lacZα (fragment): LacZα fragment of β-galactosidase; lacZ fragment
   4444..4543    -  misc_feature   bom (fragment): basis of mobility region from pBR322
   4645..2       -  CDS            rop (fragment) (across the origin): Rop protein, which maintains plasmids at low copy number; rop
