[The description below was written by a language model from this plasmid's Addgene catalogue record and pLannotate feature annotations shown in this document.]
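Description:
NK633 (also recorded as pDSB_0093, with the insert alias pEFL_mTFP1_3'act) is a choanoflagellate expression plasmid built on the pDSB_0050 backbone and intended for reporter gene expression in Salpingoeca rosetta. The 4,678 nt sequenced plasmid has a pUC-type architecture. It is propagated in E. coli from a high-copy ColE1/pMB1-family origin and selected with ampicillin through a β-lactamase gene driven by its own bla promoter. Remnants of the parental cloning vector are also annotated, including the CAP binding site, lac promoter and lac operator, and fragments of lacI, lacZα, the pUC18/19 multiple cloning site, bom and rop. These appear to be backbone leftovers rather than functional parts of the reporter cassette.

The payload is a coding sequence for mTFP1, a constitutively fluorescent cyan (teal) protein derived from Clavularia sp. The insert name indicates that it is followed by a 3' untranslated region labelled "Act", presumably from an actin gene. The alias suggests that expression is driven by a promoter designated "EFL". Neither regulatory element is annotated in the feature table. However, there is an unannotated stretch of roughly 1.1 kb between the lac operator and the mTFP1 start, and about 200 nt lies downstream of the coding sequence. These are the positions where such 5' and 3' regulatory regions would be expected. The record does not state their exact identity or source, and it lists the cloning sites as unknown. No selectable marker for the choanoflagellate host is annotated. The plasmid therefore appears suited to use as a fluorescent marker of transfected S. rosetta cells and of expression from these regulatory sequences.
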