Addgene plasmid #109097: NK633
Purpose: Reporter gene expression in S. rosetta
Depositing lab: Nicole King. Depositing organization: University of California, Berkeley. Publication: Transfection of choanoflagellates illuminates their cell biology and the ancestry of animal septins. Booth DS, Szmidt-Middleton H, King N. Mol Biol Cell. 2018 Dec 1;29(25):3026-3038. doi: 10.1091/mbc.E18-08-0514. Epub 2018 Oct 3. PubMed 30281390.
Backbone
  Vector backbone: pDSB_0050
  Vector type: Choanoflagellate Expression
Growth in bacteria
  Bacterial resistance: Ampicillin, 100 μg/mL
  Growth temperature: 37°C
  Growth strain: DH5alpha
  Copy number: High Copy
Gene/Insert
  Gene/Insert name: mTFP1_3'UTR Act (alt name: pEFL_mTFP1_3'act)
  Species: Synthetic
  Cloning method: Restriction Enzyme; 5′ cloning site unknown (unknown if destroyed); 3′ cloning site unknown (unknown if destroyed)
Terms and licenses: Academic/Nonprofit Terms; Industry Terms: Not Available to Industry
Depositor comments: pDSB_0093 . Please visit https://www.biorxiv.org/content/early/2018/06/09/343111 for bioRxiv preprint.
How to cite: NK633 was a gift from Nicole King (Addgene plasmid # 109097 ; http://n2t.net/addgene:109097 ; RRID:Addgene_109097)
